>Addgene plasmid #129926 | pRDAX-459 C-Tag UnaG[1] L20 FKBP EBPF2 | depositor full sequence | sequence record 249304 | Full Sequence
CCTGCCTCCAGGCCTCAATATTGGCCATTAGCCATATTATTCATTGGTTATATAGCATAAATCAATATTG
GCTATTGGCCATTGCATACGTTGTATCTATATCATAATATGTACATTTATATTGGCTCATGTCCAATATG
ACCGCCATGTTGGCATTGATTATTGACTAGTTATTAATAGTAATCAATTACGGGGTCATTAGTTCATAGC
CCATATATGGAGTTCCGCGTTACATAACTTACGGTAAATGGCCCGCCTGGCTGACCGCCCAACGACCCCC
GCCCATTGACGTCAATAATGACGTATGTTCCCATAGTAACGCCAATAGGGACTTTCCATTGACGTCAATG
GGTGGAGTATTTACGGTAAACTGCCCACTTGGCAGTACATCAAGTGTATCATATGCCAAGTCCGCCCCCT
ATTGACGTCAATGACGGTAAATGGCCCGCCTGGCATTATGCCCAGTACATGACCTTACGGGACTTTCCTA
CTTGGCAGTACATCTACGTATTAGTCATCGCTATTACCATGGTGATGCGGTTTTGGCAGTACACCAATGG
GCGTGGATAGCGGTTTGACTCACGGGGATTTCCAAGTCTCCACCCCATTGACGTCAATGGGAGTTTGTTT
TGGCACCAAAATCAACGGGACTTTCCAAAATGTCGTAATAACCCCGCCCCGTTGACGCAAATGGGCGGTA
GGCGTGTACGGTGGGAGGTCTATATAAGCAGAGCTCGTTTAGTGAACCGTCAGATCACTAGAAGCTTTAT
TGCGGTAGTTTATCACAGTTAAATTGCTAACGCAGTCAGTGCTTCTGACACAACAGTCTCGAACTTAAGC
TGCAGAAGTTGGTCGTGAGGCACTGGGCAGGTAAGTATCAAGGTTACAAGACAGGTTTAAGGAGACCAAT
AGAAACTGGGCTTGTCGAGACAGAGAAGACTCTTGCGTTTCTGATAGGCACCTATTGGTCTTACTGACAT
CCACTTTGCCTTTCTCTCCACAGGTGTCCACTCCCAGGCCACCATGGGAGTGCAGGTGGAAACCATCTCC
CCAGGAGACGGGCGCACCTTCCCCAAGCGCGGCCAGACCTGCGTGGTGCACTACACCGGGATGCTTGAAG
ATGGAAAGAAATTTGATTCCTCCCGGGACAGAAACAAGCCCTTTAAGTTTATGCTAGGCAAGCAGGAGGT
GATCCGAGGCTGGGAAGAAGGGGTTGCCCAGATGAGTGTGGGTCAGAGAGCCAAACTGACTATATCTCCA
GATTATGCCTATGGTGCCACTGGGCACCCAGGCATCATCCCACCACATGCCACTCTCGTCTTCGATGTGG
AGCTTCTAAAACTGGAAGGGAGTCCTGGCGGTGGATCCGGAGGCTCTGGGAGCTCTGCCAGCGGTGGCAG
CACCAGTGTCGAAAAGTTCGTGGGCACATGGAAGATTGCCGATAGCCACAACTTCGGCGAATACCTCAAA
GCTATAGGGGCACCAAAAGAGCTTAGCGATGGTGGAGATGCGACAACTCCCACACTGTACATTAGCCAGA
AAGACGGAGACAAGATGACTGTCAAGATCGAGAATGGGCCTCCCACCTTTCTGGACACACAGGTTAAGTT
CAAACTGGGTGAGGAGTTTGACGAGTTTCCCAGTGATCGCAGGAAATAAGAATTCAGATCCGCCCCTCTC
CCTCCCCCCCCCCTAACGTTACTGGCCGAAGCCGCTTGGAATAAGGCCGGTGTGCGTTTGTCTATATGTT
ATTTTCCACCATATTGCCGTCTTTTGGCAATGTGAGGGCCCGGAAACCTGGCCCTGTCTTCTTGACGAGC
ATTCCTAGGGGTCTTTCCCCTCTCGCCAAAGGAATGCAAGGTCTGTTGAATGTCGTGAAGGAAGCAGTTC
CTCTGGTAGCTTCTTGAAGACAAACAACGTCTGTAGCGACCCTTTGCAGGCAGCGGAACCCCCCACCTGG
CGACAGGTGCCTCTGCGGCCAAAAGCCACGTGTATAAGATACACCTGCAAAGGCGGCACAACCCCAGTGC
CACGTTGTGAGTTGGATAGTTGTGGAAAGAGTCAAATGGCTCTCCTCAAGCGTATTCAACAAGGGGCTGA
AGGATGCCCAGAAGGTACCCCATTGTATGGGATCTGATCTGGGGCCTCGGTACACATGCTTTACATGTGT
TTAGTCGAGGTTAAAAAAACGTCTAGGCCCCCCGAACCACGGGGACGTGGTTTTCCTTTGAAAAACACGA
TGATAATATGGCCACAACCATGGTGAGCAAGGGCGAGGAGCTGTTCACCGGGGTGGTGCCCATCCTGGTC
GAGCTGGACGGCGACGTAAACGGCCACAAGTTCAGCGTGAGGGGCGAGGGCGAGGGCGATGCCACCAACG
GCAAGCTGACCCTGAAGTTCATCTGCACCACCGGCAAGCTGCCCGTGCCCTGGCCCACCCTCGTGACCAC
CCTGAGCCACGGCGTGCAGTGCTTCGCCCGCTACCCCGACCACATGAAGCAGCACGACTTCTTCAAGTCC
GCCATGCCCGAAGGCTACGTCCAGGAGCGCACCATCTTCTTCAAGGACGACGGCACCTACAAGACCCGCG
CCGAGGTGAAGTTCGAGGGCGACACCCTGGTGAACCGCATCGAGCTGAAGGGCGTCGACTTCAAGGAGGA
CGGCAACATCCTGGGGCACAAGCTGGAGTACAACTTCAACAGCCACAACATCTATATCATGGCCGTCAAG
CAGAAGAACGGCATCAAGGTGAACTTCAAGATCCGCCACAACGTGGAGGACGGCAGCGTGCAGCTCGCCG
ACCACTACCAGCAGAACACCCCCATCGGCGACGGCCCCGTGCTGCTGCCCGACAGCCACTACCTGAGCAC
CCAGTCCGTGCTGAGCAAAGACCCCAACGAGAAGCGCGATCACATGGTCCTGCTGGAGTTCCGCACCGCC
GCCGGGATCACTCTCGGCATGGACGAGCTGTACAAGTAAACCGGTGCTCGAGGTACCGATGAATAGCTAA
GGTCGAGGCCGCAGGTAAGTATCAAGGTTACAAGACAGGTTTAAGGAGACCAATAGAAACTGGGCTTGTC
GAGACAGAGAAGACTCTTGCGTTTCTGATAGGCACCTATTGGTCTTACTGACATCCACTTTGCCTTTCTC
TCCACAGGTGTCGACAATCAACCTCTGGATTACAAAATTTGTGAAAGATTGACTGGTATTCTTAACTATG
TTGCTCCTTTTACGCTATGTGGATACGCTGCTTTAATGCCTTTGTATCATGCTATTGCTTCCCGTATGGC
TTTCATTTTCTCCTCCTTGTATAAATCCTGGTTGCTGTCTCTTTATGAGGAGTTGTGGCCCGTTGTCAGG
CAACGTGGCGTGGTGTGCACTGTGTTTGCTGACGCAACCCCCACTGGTTGGGGCATTGCCACCACCTGTC
AGCTCCTTTCCGGGACTTTCGCTTTCCCCCTCCCTATTGCCACGGCGGAACTCATCGCCGCCTGCCTTGC
CCGCTGCTGGACAGGGGCTCGGCTGTTGGGCACTGACAATTCCGTGGTGTTGTCGGGGAAGCTGACGTCC
TTTCCATGGCTGCTCGCCTGTGTTGCCACCTGGATTCTGCGCGGGACGTCCTTCTGCTACGTCCCTTCGG
CCCTCAATCCAGCGGACCTTCCTTCCCGCGGCCTGCTGCCGGCTCTGCGGCCTCTTCCGCGTCTTCGCCT
TCGCCCTCAGACGAGTCGGATCTCCCTTTGGGCCGCCTCCCCGCCTGGAATTCGAGCTCGGTACGATCAG
CCTCGACTGTGCCTTCTAGTTGCCAGCCATCTGTTGTTTGCCCCTCCCCCGTGCCTTCCTTGACCCTGGA
AGGTGCCACTCCCACTGTCCTTTCCTAATAAAATGAGGAAATTGCATCGCATTGTCTGAGTAGGTGTCAT
TCTATTCTGGGGGGTGGGGTGGGGCAGGACAGCAAGGGGGAGGATTGGGAAGACAATAGCCCAGCTTTTG
TTCCCTTTAGTGAGGGTTAATTGCGCGCTTGGCGTAATCATGGTCATAGCTGTTTCCTGTGTGAAATTGT
TATCCGCTAATTCACTCCTCAGGTGCAGGCTGCCTATCAGAAGGTGGTGGCTGGTGTGGCCAATGCCCTG
GCTCACAAATACCACTGAGATCTTTTTCCCTCTGCCAAAAATTATGGGGACATCATGAAGCCCCTTGAGC
ATCTGACTTCTGGCTAATAAAGGAAATTTATTTTCATTGCAATAGTGTGTTGGAATTTTTTGTGTCTCTC
ACTCGGAAGGACATATGGGAGGGCAAATCATTTAAAACATCAGAATGAGTATTTGGTTTAGAGTTTGGCA
ACATATGCCCATATGCTGGCTGCCATGAACAAAGGTTGGCTATAAAGAGGTCATCAGTATATGAAACAGC
CCCCTGCTGTCCATTCCTTATTCCATAGAAAAGCCTTGACTTGAGGTTAGATTTTTTTTATATTTTGTTT
TGTGTTATTTTTTTCTTTAACATCCCTAAAATTTTCCTTACATGTTTTACTAGCCAGATTTTTCCTCCTC
TCCTGACTACTCCCAGTCATAGCTGTCCCTCTTCTCTTATGGAGATCGGCCGGCCGCCGGCGTCGACGCG
CGCGGCCGCGGCGCGCCGTTGCTGGCGTTTTTCCATAGGCTCCGCCCCCCTGACGAGCATCACAAAAATC
GACGCTCAAGTCAGAGGTGGCGAAACCCGACAGGACTATAAAGATACCAGGCGTTTCCCCCTGGAAGCTC
CCTCGTGCGCTCTCCTGTTCCGACCCTGCCGCTTACCGGATACCTGTCCGCCTTTCTCCCTTCGGGAAGC
GTGGCGCTTTCTCATAGCTCACGCTGTAGGTATCTCAGTTCGGTGTAGGTCGTTCGCTCCAAGCTGGGCT
GTGTGCACGAACCCCCCGTTCAGCCCGACCGCTGCGCCTTATCCGGTAACTATCGTCTTGAGTCCAACCC
GGTAAGACACGACTTATCGCCACTGGCAGCAGCCACTGGTAACAGGATTAGCAGAGCGAGGTATGTAGGC
GGTGCTACAGAGTTCTTGAAGTGGTGGCCTAACTACGGCTACACTAGAAGAACAGTATTTGGTATCTGCG
CTCTGCTGAAGCCAGTTACCTTCGGAAAAAGAGTTGGTAGCTCTTGATCCGGCAAACAAACCACCGCTGG
TAGCGGTGGTTTTTTTGTTTGCAAGCAGCAGATTACGCGCAGAAAAAAAGGATCTCAAGAAGATCCTTTG
ATCTTTTCTACGGGGTCTGACGCTCAGTGGAACGAAAACTCACGTTAAGGGATTTTGGTCATGAGATTAT
CAAAAAGGATCTTCACCTAGATCCTTTTAAATTAAAAATGAAGTTTTAAATCAATCTAAAGTATATATGA
GTAAACTTGGTCTGACAGTTACCAATGCTTAATCAGTGAGGCACCTATCTCAGCGATCTGTCTATTTCGT
TCATCCATAGTTGCCTGACTCCCCGTCGTGTAGATAACTACGATACGGGAGGGCTTACCATCTGGCCCCA
GTGCTGCAATGATACCGCGAGACCCACGCTCACCGGCTCCAGATTTATCAGCAATAAACCAGCCAGCCGG
AAGGGCCGAGCGCAGAAGTGGTCCTGCAACTTTATCCGCCTCCATCCAGTCTATTAATTGTTGCCGGGAA
GCTAGAGTAAGTAGTTCGCCAGTTAATAGTTTGCGCAACGTTGTTGCCATTGCTACAGGCATCGTGGTGT
CACGCTCGTCGTTTGGTATGGCTTCATTCAGCTCCGGTTCCCAACGATCAAGGCGAGTTACATGATCCCC
CATGTTGTGCAAAAAAGCGGTTAGCTCCTTCGGTCCTCCGATCGTTGTCAGAAGTAAGTTGGCCGCAGTG
TTATCACTCATGGTTATGGCAGCACTGCATAATTCTCTTACTGTCATGCCATCCGTAAGATGCTTTTCTG
TGACTGGTGAGTACTCAACCAAGTCATTCTGAGAATAGTGTATGCGGCGACCGAGTTGCTCTTGCCCGGC
GTCAATACGGGATAATACCGCGCCACATAGCAGAACTTTAAAAGTGCTCATCATTGGAAAACGTTCTTCG
GGGCGAAAACTCTCAAGGATCTTACCGCTGTTGAGATCCAGTTCGATGTAACCCACTCGTGCACCCAACT
GATCTTCAGCATCTTTTACTTTCACCAGCGTTTCTGGGTGAGCAAAAACAGGAAGGCAAAATGCCGCAAA
AAAGGGAATAAGGGCGACACGGAAATGTTGAATACTCATACTCTTCCTTTTTCAATATTATTGAAGCATT
TATCAGGGTTATTGTCTCATGAGCGGATACATATTTGAATGTATTTAGAAAAATAAACAAATAGGGGTTC
CGCGCACATTTCCCCGAAAAGTGCCACCTGACGTCTAAGAAACCATTATTATCATGACATTAACCTATAA
AAATAGGCGTATCACGAGGCCCTTTCGTCTACGCGCGCGCCGGCGGCGCGCCGTCGACGGCCGGCCGCGG
CCGCG
Features (pLannotate 1.2.2; 17 found; start..end, strand, type, name):
    154..531     +  enhancer       CMV enhancer: human cytomegalovirus immediate early enhancer
    533..732     +  promoter       CMV promoter: human cytomegalovirus (CMV) immediate early promoter
    871..1003    +  intron         chimeric intron: chimera between introns from human β-globin and immunoglobulin heavy chain genes
   1024..1347    +  CDS            FKBP1A: FKB1A_HUMAN - Also known as FKBP1, FKBP12. Experimental evidence at protein level: Swiss-Prot protein existence level 1. Keeps in an inactive conformation TGFBR1, the TGF-beta type I serine/threonine kinase receptor, preventing TGF-beta receptor activation in absence of ligand. Recruits SMAD7 to ACVR1B which prevents the association of SMAD2 and SMAD3 with the activin receptor complex, thereby blocking the activin signal. May modulate the RYR1 calcium channel activity. PPIases accelerate the folding of proteins. It catalyzes the cis-trans isomerization of proline imidic peptide bonds in oligop
   1408..1656    +  CDS            UnaG (fragment): UnaG is a basic (constitutively fluorescent) green fluorescent protein published in 2013, derived from Anguilla japonica. It has low acid sensitivity. It requires the cofactor bilirubin for fluorescence.
   1673..2259    +  misc_feature   IRES2: internal ribosome entry site (IRES) of the encephalomyocarditis virus (EMCV)
   2260..2979    +  CDS            EBFP2: enhanced blue variant of GFP (Ai et al., 2007) mammalian codon-optimized
   3025..3157    +  intron         chimeric intron: chimera between introns from human β-globin and immunoglobulin heavy chain genes
   3166..3754    +  misc_feature   WPRE: woodchuck hepatitis virus posttranscriptional regulatory element
   3758..3774    +  misc_feature   MCS (fragment): pUC18/19 multiple cloning site
   3787..3898    +  polyA_signal   bGH poly(A) signal: bovine growth hormone polyadenylation signal
   3994..4012    -  promoter       T3 promoter: promoter for bacteriophage T3 RNA polymerase
   4071..4145    +  CDS            HBB (fragment): HBB_PONPY - Experimental evidence at transcript level: Swiss-Prot protein existence level 2. Involved in oxygen transport from the lung to the various peripheral tissues. From Pongo pygmaeus (Bornean orangutan).
   4216..4271    +  polyA_signal   β-globin poly(A) signal: rabbit β-globin polyadenylation signal (Gil and Proudfoot, 1987)
   4650..5238    -  rep_origin     ori: high-copy-number ColE1/pMB1/pBR322/pUC origin of replication
   5409..6269    -  CDS            AmpR: β-lactamase; bla; confers resistance to ampicillin, carbenicillin, and related antibiotics
   6270..6374    -  promoter       AmpR promoter: bla
