[The description below was written by a language model from this plasmid's Addgene catalogue record and pLannotate feature annotations shown in this document.]
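Description:
pRDAX-459 C-Tag UnaG[1] L20 FKBP EBPF2 is a custom-built mammalian expression plasmid of about 6.5 kb, designed for protein–protein interaction assays based on bimolecular or trimolecular fluorescence complementation (BiFC/TriFC). It is maintained in E. coli through a high-copy ColE1/pUC-type origin and selected with ampicillin via the β-lactamase gene and its native promoter.

The expression unit is driven by the human CMV immediate-early enhancer and promoter, followed by a chimeric β-globin/immunoglobulin intron that promotes efficient processing of the transcript. The first open reading frame encodes FKBP (FKBP12/FKBP1A). The catalogue lists it as mouse, whereas the automated annotation matched the human protein, which is a closely related orthologue. Downstream of FKBP, after a short gap that presumably corresponds to the "L20" linker in the name, lies a fragment of UnaG, the bilirubin-dependent green fluorescent protein from Japanese eel. The split-reporter half is therefore fused to the C-terminus of the test protein, as "C-Tag UnaG[1]" indicates. On its own this fragment should not fluoresce. Signal is expected only when a partner protein carrying the complementary UnaG piece is brought into proximity, and FKBP is a familiar module for such tests because of its ligand-inducible dimerisation, although the record does not name the intended partner.

An EMCV IRES then directs translation of EBFP2 from the same mRNA, giving a blue marker of transfection and expression level that is independent of complementation. The transcript ends with a second chimeric intron, a WPRE to enhance expression, and a bGH polyadenylation signal. Further downstream, the annotation also detects a T3 promoter, a β-globin fragment and a rabbit β-globin poly(A) signal.
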