Addgene plasmid #129926: pRDAX-459 C-Tag UnaG[1] L20 FKBP EBPF2
Purpose: PPI (BiFC/TriFC) assay vector
Depositing lab: Gary Lewin. Depositing organization: Max-Delbrueck-Centrum fuer Molekulare Medizin (MDC).
Backbone
  Vector backbone: custom built
  Vector type: Mammalian Expression
Growth in bacteria
  Bacterial resistance: Ampicillin, 100 μg/mL
  Growth temperature: 37°C
  Growth strain: DH5alpha
  Copy number: High Copy
Gene/Insert
  Gene/Insert name: FKBP
  Species: M. musculus (mouse)
  Cloning method: Restriction Enzyme; 5′ cloning site unknown (unknown if destroyed); 3′ cloning site unknown (unknown if destroyed)
Terms and licenses: Academic/Nonprofit Terms; Industry Terms: Not Available to Industry
How to cite: pRDAX-459 C-Tag UnaG[1] L20 FKBP EBPF2 was a gift from Gary Lewin (Addgene plasmid # 129926 ; http://n2t.net/addgene:129926 ; RRID:Addgene_129926)
